Addgene plasmid #77431: FN3K gRNA (BRDN0001145506)
Purpose: 3rd generation lentiviral gRNA plasmid targeting human FN3K
Depositing lab: John Doench & David Root. Depositing organization: Broad Institute. Publication: Optimized sgRNA design to maximize activity and minimize off-target effects of CRISPR-Cas9. Doench JG, Fusi N, Sullender M, Hegde M, Vaimberg EW, Donovan KF, Smith I, Tothova Z, Wilen C, Orchard R, Virgin HW, Listgarten J, Root DE. Nat Biotechnol. 2016 Jan 18. doi: 10.1038/nbt.3437. PubMed 26780180.
Backbone
  Vector backbone: lentiGuide-Puro
  Backbone manufacturer: Zhang Lab (Addgene plasmid # 52963)
  Vector type: Mammalian Expression, Lentiviral, CRISPR
  Selectable markers: Puromycin
Growth in bacteria
  Bacterial resistance: Ampicillin, 100 μg/mL
  Growth temperature: 37°C
  Growth strain: DH5alpha
  Copy number: High Copy
Gene/Insert
  Gene/Insert name: FN3K (alt names: FN3K; NM_022158.3)
  gRNA/shRNA sequence: CGGTGCCGGGCGAAAAAGGT
  Species: H. sapiens (human)
  Entrez Gene: FN3K
  Promoter: hU6
  Cloning method: Unknown
  Sequencing primers: 5′ U6-F; 3′ pS2-R
Terms and licenses: Academic/Nonprofit Terms; Industry Terms: Not Available to Industry
Depositor comments: The gRNA was designed to target the following Genbank reference sequence(s): NM_022158.3. Note that this plasmid does NOT contain Cas9. It should be used in conjunction with lentiCas9-Blast (Addgene #52962) or otherwise with cell lines already expressing Cas9. Browse the full kinome gRNA library at http://www.addgene.org/pooled-library/broadgpp-human-kinome/ or visit http://www.broadinstitute.org/rnai/public/ for detailed protocols and information.
How to cite: FN3K gRNA (BRDN0001145506) was a gift from John Doench & David Root (Addgene plasmid # 77431 ; http://n2t.net/addgene:77431 ; RRID:Addgene_77431)
