[The description below was written by a language model from this plasmid's Addgene catalogue record and pLannotate feature annotations shown in this document.]
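Description:
FN3K gRNA (BRDN0001145506) is a third-generation lentiviral CRISPR guide plasmid built on the lentiGuide-Puro backbone and designed to target the human FN3K gene, with the guide designed against the FN3K reference transcript. It is an 8.3 kb plasmid propagated in E. coli through a high-copy ColE1/pUC-type origin with ampicillin resistance (AmpR). It also carries an f1 origin, an SV40 origin and remnants of a lac/T7/T3 cloning region inherited from the parent vector.

The lentiviral transfer cassette begins with an RSV promoter fused to a truncated HIV-1 5' LTR, which makes genomic RNA production Tat-independent. This is followed by the Ψ packaging signal with a partial gag sequence and the Rev response element for Rev-dependent nuclear export. The cassette ends in a self-inactivating ΔU3 3' LTR followed by an SV40 polyadenylation signal.

Within this frame, a human U6 RNA polymerase III promoter drives the FN3K-specific spacer joined to the Streptococcus pyogenes Cas9 guide RNA scaffold. A cPPT/CTS element downstream aids nuclear import of the proviral DNA. A separate EF-1α core promoter with its intron A expresses puromycin N-acetyltransferase, allowing puromycin selection of transduced mammalian cells, and a WPRE enhances transcript expression.

The plasmid does not encode Cas9, so it is meant to be paired with a separate Cas9 lentivirus or used in cells that already express Cas9. It is one clone from a human kinome guide collection made with an optimized sgRNA design scheme, and it is suited to knocking out or disrupting FN3K in human cells by lentiviral delivery.
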