Features (pLannotate 1.2.2; 29 found; start..end, strand, type, name):
     14..80      +  CDS            small t antigen (fragment): SV40 (simian virus 40) small t antigen
    106..317     +  promoter       EF-1α core promoter: core promoter for human elongation factor EF-1α
    318..1256    +  intron         EF-1α intron A: intron upstream of the start codon of human EF-1α
   1278..1877    +  CDS            PuroR (fragment): puromycin N-acetyltransferase; pac from Streptomyces; confers resistance to puromycin
   1893..2481    +  misc_feature   WPRE: woodchuck hepatitis virus posttranscriptional regulatory element
   2532..2551    +  misc_feature   cPPT/CTS (fragment): central polypurine tract and central termination sequence of HIV-1
   2553..2786    +  LTR            3' LTR (ΔU3): self-inactivating 3' long terminal repeat (LTR) from HIV-1
   2864..2985    +  polyA_signal   SV40 poly(A) signal: SV40 polyadenylation signal
   3025..3160    +  rep_origin     SV40 ori: SV40 origin of replication
   3181..3199    -  promoter       T7 promoter: promoter for bacteriophage T7 RNA polymerase
   3207..3362    +  CDS            lacZα (fragment): LacZα fragment of β-galactosidase; lacZ fragment
   3367..3795    +  rep_origin     f1 ori (sequence partly withheld): f1 bacteriophage origin of replication; arrow indicates direction of (+) strand synthesis
   3848..3952    +  promoter       AmpR promoter: bla
   3953..4813    +  CDS            AmpR: β-lactamase; bla; confers resistance to ampicillin, carbenicillin, and related antibiotics
   4984..5572    +  rep_origin     ori: high-copy-number ColE1/pMB1/pBR322/pUC origin of replication
   5755..5847    +  CDS            lacI (fragment): lac repressor; lacI; The lac repressor binds to the lac operator to inhibit transcription in E. coli. This inhibition can be relieved by adding lactose or isopropyl-β-D-thiogalactopyranoside (IPTG).
   5860..5881    +  protein_bind   CAP binding site: CAP binding activates transcription in the presence of cAMP. E. coli catabolite activator protein
   5896..5926    +  promoter       lac promoter: promoter for the E. coli lac operon
   5934..5950    +  protein_bind   lac operator: The lac repressor binds to the lac operator to inhibit transcription in E. coli. This inhibition can be relieved by adding lactose or isopropyl-β-D-thiogalactopyranoside (IPTG). lac repressor encoded by lacI
   5995..6013    +  promoter       T3 promoter: promoter for bacteriophage T3 RNA polymerase
   6041..6267    +  promoter       RSV promoter: Rous sarcoma virus enhancer/promoter
   6268..6448    +  LTR            5' LTR (truncated): truncated 5' long terminal repeat (LTR) from HIV-1
   6495..6620    +  misc_feature   HIV-1 Ψ: packaging signal of human immunodeficiency virus type 1
   6604..6967    +  CDS            HIV-1 gag (fragment): gag protein from human immunodeficiency virus 1; gag
   7113..7346    +  misc_feature   RRE: The Rev response element (RRE) of HIV-1 allows for Rev-dependent mRNA export from the nucleus to the cytoplasm.
   7723..7749    +  CDS            Rev (fragment): human immunodeficiency virus 1 (HIV-1) Rev protein; rev; enhances nuclear export of unspliced and incompletely spliced viral mRNAs
   7753..7993    +  promoter       U6 promoter: RNA polymerase III promoter for human U6 snRNA
   8023..8098    +  misc_RNA       gRNA scaffold: guide RNA scaffold for the Streptococcus pyogenes CRISPR/Cas9 system
   8154..8271    +  misc_feature   cPPT/CTS: central polypurine tract and central termination sequence of HIV-1
>Addgene plasmid #77431 | FN3K gRNA (BRDN0001145506) | addgene full sequence | sequence record 189030 | Addgene Assembled Sequence
CCCGGGTGCAAAGATGGATAAAGTTTTAAACAGAGAGGAATCTTTGCAGCTAATGGACCTTCTAGGTCTT
GAAAGGAGTGGGAATTGGCTCCGGTGCCCGTCAGTGGGCAGAGCGCACATCGCCCACAGTCCCCGAGAAG
TTGGGGGGAGGGGTCGGCAATTGATCCGGTGCCTAGAGAAGGTGGCGCGGGGTAAACTGGGAAAGTGATG
TCGTGTACTGGCTCCGCCTTTTTCCCGAGGGTGGGGGAGAACCGTATATAAGTGCAGTAGTCGCCGTGAA
CGTTCTTTTTCGCAACGGGTTTGCCGCCAGAACACAGGTAAGTGCCGTGTGTGGTTCCCGCGGGCCTGGC
CTCTTTACGGGTTATGGCCCTTGCGTGCCTTGAATTACTTCCACCTGGCTGCAGTACGTGATTCTTGATC
CCGAGCTTCGGGTTGGAAGTGGGTGGGAGAGTTCGAGGCCTTGCGCTTAAGGAGCCCCTTCGCCTCGTGC
TTGAGTTGAGGCCTGGCCTGGGCGCTGGGGCCGCCGCGTGCGAATCTGGTGGCACCTTCGCGCCTGTCTC
GCTGCTTTCGATAAGTCTCTAGCCATTTAAAATTTTTGATGACCTGCTGCGACGCTTTTTTTCTGGCAAG
ATAGTCTTGTAAATGCGGGCCAAGATCTGCACACTGGTATTTCGGTTTTTGGGGCCGCGGGCGGCGACGG
GGCCCGTGCGTCCCAGCGCACATGTTCGGCGAGGCGGGGCCTGCGAGCGCGGCCACCGAGAATCGGACGG
GGGTAGTCTCAAGCTGGCCGGCCTGCTCTGGTGCCTGGCCTCGCGCCGCCGTGTATCGCCCCGCCCTGGG
CGGCAAGGCTGGCCCGGTCGGCACCAGTTGCGTGAGCGGAAAGATGGCCGCTTCCCGGCCCTGCTGCAGG
GAGCTCAAAATGGAGGACGCGGCGCTCGGGAGAGCGGGCGGGTGAGTCACCCACACAAAGGAAAAGGGCC
TTTCCGTCCTCAGCCGTCGCTTCATGTGACTCCACGGAGTACCGGGCGCCGTCCAGGCACCTCGATTAGT
TCTCGAGCTTTTGGAGTACGTCGTCTTTAGGTTGGGGGGAGGGGTTTTATGCGATGGAGTTTCCCCACAC
TGAGTGGGTGGAGACTGAAGTTAGGCCAGCTTGGCACTTGATGTAATTCTCCTTGGAATTTGCCCTTTTT
GAGTTTGGATCTTGGTTCATTCTCAAGCCTCAGACAGTGGTTCAAAGTTTTTTTCTTCCATTTCAGGTGT
CGTGACGTACGGCCACCATGACCGAGTACAAGCCCACGGTGCGCCTCGCCACCCGCGACGACGTCCCCAG
GGCCGTACGCACCCTCGCCGCCGCGTTCGCCGACTACCCCGCCACGCGCCACACCGTCGATCCGGACCGC
CACATCGAGCGGGTCACCGAGCTGCAAGAACTCTTCCTCACGCGCGTCGGGCTCGACATCGGCAAGGTGT
GGGTCGCGGACGACGGCGCCGCCGTGGCGGTCTGGACCACGCCGGAGAGCGTCGAAGCGGGGGCGGTGTT
CGCCGAGATCGGCCCGCGCATGGCCGAGTTGAGCGGTTCCCGGCTGGCCGCGCAGCAACAGATGGAAGGC
CTCCTGGCGCCGCACCGGCCCAAGGAGCCCGCGTGGTTCCTGGCCACCGTCGGAGTCTCGCCCGACCACC
AGGGCAAGGGTCTGGGCAGCGCCGTCGTGCTCCCCGGAGTGGAGGCGGCCGAGCGCGCCGGGGTGCCCGC
CTTCCTGGAGACCTCCGCGCCCCGCAACCTCCCCTTCTACGAGCGGCTCGGCTTCACCGTCACCGCCGAC
GTCGAGGTGCCCGAAGGACCGCGCACCTGGTGCATGACCCGCAAGCCCGGTGCCTGAACGCGTTAAGTCG
ACAATCAACCTCTGGATTACAAAATTTGTGAAAGATTGACTGGTATTCTTAACTATGTTGCTCCTTTTAC
GCTATGTGGATACGCTGCTTTAATGCCTTTGTATCATGCTATTGCTTCCCGTATGGCTTTCATTTTCTCC
TCCTTGTATAAATCCTGGTTGCTGTCTCTTTATGAGGAGTTGTGGCCCGTTGTCAGGCAACGTGGCGTGG
TGTGCACTGTGTTTGCTGACGCAACCCCCACTGGTTGGGGCATTGCCACCACCTGTCAGCTCCTTTCCGG
GACTTTCGCTTTCCCCCTCCCTATTGCCACGGCGGAACTCATCGCCGCCTGCCTTGCCCGCTGCTGGACA
GGGGCTCGGCTGTTGGGCACTGACAATTCCGTGGTGTTGTCGGGGAAATCATCGTCCTTTCCTTGGCTGC
TCGCCTGTGTTGCCACCTGGATTCTGCGCGGGACGTCCTTCTGCTACGTCCCTTCGGCCCTCAATCCAGC
GGACCTTCCTTCCCGCGGCCTGCTGCCGGCTCTGCGGCCTCTTCCGCGTCTTCGCCTTCGCCCTCAGACG
AGTCGGATCTCCCTTTGGGCCGCCTCCCCGCGTCGACTTTAAGACCAATGACTTACAAGGCAGCTGTAGA
TCTTAGCCACTTTTTAAAAGAAAAGGGGGGACTGGAAGGGCTAATTCACTCCCAACGAAGACAAGATCTG
CTTTTTGCTTGTACTGGGTCTCTCTGGTTAGACCAGATCTGAGCCTGGGAGCTCTCTGGCTAACTAGGGA
ACCCACTGCTTAAGCCTCAATAAAGCTTGCCTTGAGTGCTTCAAGTAGTGTGTGCCCGTCTGTTGTGTGA
CTCTGGTAACTAGAGATCCCTCAGACCCTTTTAGTCAGTGTGGAAAATCTCTAGCAGTACGTATAGTAGT
TCATGTCATCTTATTATTCAGTATTTATAACTTGCAAAGAAATGAATATCAGAGAGTGAGAGGAACTTGT
TTATTGCAGCTTATAATGGTTACAAATAAAGCAATAGCATCACAAATTTCACAAATAAAGCATTTTTTTC
ACTGCATTCTAGTTGTGGTTTGTCCAAACTCATCAATGTATCTTATCATGTCTGGCTCTAGCTATCCCGC
CCCTAACTCCGCCCATCCCGCCCCTAACTCCGCCCAGTTCCGCCCATTCTCCGCCCCATGGCTGACTAAT
TTTTTTTATTTATGCAGAGGCCGAGGCCGCCTCGGCCTCTGAGCTATTCCAGAAGTAGTGAGGAGGCTTT
TTTGGAGGCCTAGGGACGTACCCAATTCGCCCTATAGTGAGTCGTATTACGCGCGCTCACTGGCCGTCGT
TTTACAACGTCGTGACTGGGAAAACCCTGGCGTTACCCAACTTAATCGCCTTGCAGCACATCCCCCTTTC
GCCAGCTGGCGTAATAGCGAAGAGGCCCGCACCGATCGCCCTTCCCAACAGTTGCGCAGCCTGAATGGCG
AATGGG
[124 nt withheld, positions 3367-3490]
C
[91 nt withheld, positions 3492-3582]
A
[49 nt withheld, positions 3584-3632]
CCTTTGACGTTGGAGTCCACGTTCTTT
[37 nt withheld, positions 3660-3696]
ACCCTATCTCGGTCTATTCTTTTGATTTATAAGGGATTTTGCCGATTTCGGCCTATTGGTTAAAAAATGA
GCTGATTTAACAAAAATTTAACGCGAATTTTAACAAAATATTAACGCTTACAATTTAGGTGGCACTTTTC
GGGGAAATGTGCGCGGAACCCCTATTTGTTTATTTTTCTAAATACATTCAAATATGTATCCGCTCATGAG
ACAATAACCCTGATAAATGCTTCAATAATATTGAAAAAGGAAGAGTATGAGTATTCAACATTTCCGTGTC
GCCCTTATTCCCTTTTTTGCGGCATTTTGCCTTCCTGTTTTTGCTCACCCAGAAACGCTGGTGAAAGTAA
AAGATGCTGAAGATCAGTTGGGTGCACGAGTGGGTTACATCGAACTGGATCTCAACAGCGGTAAGATCCT
TGAGAGTTTTCGCCCCGAAGAACGTTTTCCAATGATGAGCACTTTTAAAGTTCTGCTATGTGGCGCGGTA
TTATCCCGTATTGACGCCGGGCAAGAGCAACTCGGTCGCCGCATACACTATTCTCAGAATGACTTGGTTG
AGTACTCACCAGTCACAGAAAAGCATCTTACGGATGGCATGACAGTAAGAGAATTATGCAGTGCTGCCAT
AACCATGAGTGATAACACTGCGGCCAACTTACTTCTGACAACGATCGGAGGACCGAAGGAGCTAACCGCT
TTTTTGCACAACATGGGGGATCATGTAACTCGCCTTGATCGTTGGGAACCGGAGCTGAATGAAGCCATAC
CAAACGACGAGCGTGACACCACGATGCCTGTAGCAATGGCAACAACGTTGCGCAAACTATTAACTGGCGA
ACTACTTACTCTAGCTTCCCGGCAACAATTAATAGACTGGATGGAGGCGGATAAAGTTGCAGGACCACTT
CTGCGCTCGGCCCTTCCGGCTGGCTGGTTTATTGCTGATAAATCTGGAGCCGGTGAGCGTGGGTCTCGCG
GTATCATTGCAGCACTGGGGCCAGATGGTAAGCCCTCCCGTATCGTAGTTATCTACACGACGGGGAGTCA
GGCAACTATGGATGAACGAAATAGACAGATCGCTGAGATAGGTGCCTCACTGATTAAGCATTGGTAACTG
TCAGACCAAGTTTACTCATATATACTTTAGATTGATTTAAAACTTCATTTTTAATTTAAAAGGATCTAGG
TGAAGATCCTTTTTGATAATCTCATGACCAAAATCCCTTAACGTGAGTTTTCGTTCCACTGAGCGTCAGA
CCCCGTAGAAAAGATCAAAGGATCTTCTTGAGATCCTTTTTTTCTGCGCGTAATCTGCTGCTTGCAAACA
AAAAAACCACCGCTACCAGCGGTGGTTTGTTTGCCGGATCAAGAGCTACCAACTCTTTTTCCGAAGGTAA
CTGGCTTCAGCAGAGCGCAGATACCAAATACTGTTCTTCTAGTGTAGCCGTAGTTAGGCCACCACTTCAA
GAACTCTGTAGCACCGCCTACATACCTCGCTCTGCTAATCCTGTTACCAGTGGCTGCTGCCAGTGGCGAT
AAGTCGTGTCTTACCGGGTTGGACTCAAGACGATAGTTACCGGATAAGGCGCAGCGGTCGGGCTGAACGG
GGGGTTCGTGCACACAGCCCAGCTTGGAGCGAACGACCTACACCGAACTGAGATACCTACAGCGTGAGCT
ATGAGAAAGCGCCACGCTTCCCGAAGGGAGAAAGGCGGACAGGTATCCGGTAAGCGGCAGGGTCGGAACA
GGAGAGCGCACGAGGGAGCTTCCAGGGGGAAACGCCTGGTATCTTTATAGTCCTGTCGGGTTTCGCCACC
TCTGACTTGAGCGTCGATTTTTGTGATGCTCGTCAGGGGGGCGGAGCCTATGGAAAAACGCCAGCAACGC
GGCCTTTTTACGGTTCCTGGCCTTTTGCTGGCCTTTTGCTCACATGTTCTTTCCTGCGTTATCCCCTGAT
TCTGTGGATAACCGTATTACCGCCTTTGAGTGAGCTGATACCGCTCGCCGCAGCCGAACGACCGAGCGCA
GCGAGTCAGTGAGCGAGGAAGCGGAAGAGCGCCCAATACGCAAACCGCCTCTCCCCGCGCGTTGGCCGAT
TCATTAATGCAGCTGGCACGACAGGTTTCCCGACTGGAAAGCGGGCAGTGAGCGCAACGCAATTAATGTG
AGTTAGCTCACTCATTAGGCACCCCAGGCTTTACACTTTATGCTTCCGGCTCGTATGTTGTGTGGAATTG
TGAGCGGATAACAATTTCACACAGGAAACAGCTATGACCATGATTACGCCAAGCGCGCAATTAACCCTCA
CTAAAGGGAACAAAAGCTGGAGCTGCAAGCTTAATGTAGTCTTATGCAATACTCTTGTAGTCTTGCAACA
TGGTAACGATGAGTTAGCAACATGCCTTACAAGGAGAGAAAAAGCACCGTGCATGCCGATTGGTGGAAGT
AAGGTGGTACGATCGTGCCTTATTAGGAAGGCAACAGACGGGTCTGACATGGATTGGACGAACCACTGAA
TTGCCGCATTGCAGAGATATTGTATTTAAGTGCCTAGCTCGATACATAAACGGGTCTCTCTGGTTAGACC
AGATCTGAGCCTGGGAGCTCTCTGGCTAACTAGGGAACCCACTGCTTAAGCCTCAATAAAGCTTGCCTTG
AGTGCTTCAAGTAGTGTGTGCCCGTCTGTTGTGTGACTCTGGTAACTAGAGATCCCTCAGACCCTTTTAG
TCAGTGTGGAAAATCTCTAGCAGTGGCGCCCGAACAGGGACTTGAAAGCGAAAGGGAAACCAGAGGAGCT
CTCTCGACGCAGGACTCGGCTTGCTGAAGCGCGCACGGCAAGAGGCGAGGGGCGGCGACTGGTGAGTACG
CCAAAAATTTTGACTAGCGGAGGCTAGAAGGAGAGAGATGGGTGCGAGAGCGTCAGTATTAAGCGGGGGA
GAATTAGATCGCGATGGGAAAAAATTCGGTTAAGGCCAGGGGGAAAGAAAAAATATAAATTAAAACATAT
AGTATGGGCAAGCAGGGAGCTAGAACGATTCGCAGTTAATCCTGGCCTGTTAGAAACATCAGAAGGCTGT
AGACAAATACTGGGACAGCTACAACCATCCCTTCAGACAGGATCAGAAGAACTTAGATCATTATATAATA
CAGTAGCAACCCTCTATTGTGTGCATCAAAGGATAGAGATAAAAGACACCAAGGAAGCTTTAGACAAGAT
AGAGGAAGAGCAAAACAAAAGTAAGACCACCGCACAGCAAGCGGCCGCTGATCTTCAGACCTGGAGGAGG
AGATATGAGGGACAATTGGAGAAGTGAATTATATAAATATAAAGTAGTAAAAATTGAACCATTAGGAGTA
GCACCCACCAAGGCAAAGAGAAGAGTGGTGCAGAGAGAAAAAAGAGCAGTGGGAATAGGAGCTTTGTTCC
TTGGGTTCTTGGGAGCAGCAGGAAGCACTATGGGCGCAGCGTCAATGACGCTGACGGTACAGGCCAGACA
ATTATTGTCTGGTATAGTGCAGCAGCAGAACAATTTGCTGAGGGCTATTGAGGCGCAACAGCATCTGTTG
CAACTCACAGTCTGGGGCATCAAGCAGCTCCAGGCAAGAATCCTGGCTGTGGAAAGATACCTAAAGGATC
AACAGCTCCTGGGGATTTGGGGTTGCTCTGGAAAACTCATTTGCACCACTGCTGTGCCTTGGAATGCTAG
TTGGAGTAATAAATCTCTGGAACAGATTTGGAATCACACGACCTGGATGGAGTGGGACAGAGAAATTAAC
AATTACACAAGCTTAATACACTCCTTAATTGAAGAATCGCAAAACCAGCAAGAAAAGAATGAACAAGAAT
TATTGGAATTAGATAAATGGGCAAGTTTGTGGAATTGGTTTAACATAACAAATTGGCTGTGGTATATAAA
ATTATTCATAATGATAGTAGGAGGCTTGGTAGGTTTAAGAATAGTTTTTGCTGTACTTTCTATAGTGAAT
AGAGTTAGGCAGGGATATTCACCATTATCGTTTCAGACCCACCTCCCAACCCCGAGGGGACCCAGAGAGG
GCCTATTTCCCATGATTCCTTCATATTTGCATATACGATACAAGGCTGTTAGAGAGATAATTAGAATTAA
TTTGACTGTAAACACAAAGATATTAGTACAAAATACGTGACGTAGAAAGTAATAATTTCTTGGGTAGTTT
GCAGTTTTAAAATTATGTTTTAAAATGGACTATCATATGCTTACCGTAACTTGAAAGTATTTCGATTTCT
TGGCTTTATATATCTTGTGGAAAGGACGAAACACCGCGGTGCCGGGCGAAAAAGGTGTTTTAGAGCTAGA
AATAGCAAGTTAAAATAAGGCTAGTCCGTTATCAACTTGAAAAAGTGGCACCGAGTCGGTGCTTTTTTAA
GCTTGGCGTAACTAGATCTTGAGACAAATGGCAGTATTCATCCACAATTTTAAAAGAAAAGGGGGGATTG
GGGGGTACAGTGCAGGGGAAAGAATAGTAGACATAATAGCAACAGACATACAAACTAAAGAATTACAAAA
ACAAATTACAAAAATTCAAAATTTTCGGGTTTATTACAGGGACAGCAGAGATCCACTTTGGCGCCGGCTC
GAGGGGG
