>Addgene plasmid #77431 | FN3K gRNA (BRDN0001145506) | depositor partial sequence | sequence record 144891 | Target Sequence
CGGTGCCGGGCGAAAAAGGT
