>Addgene plasmid #77431 | FN3K gRNA (BRDN0001145506) | addgene partial sequence | sequence record 151805 | hU6-F 5'-GAGGGCCTATTTCCCATGATT-3'
ATTAGAATTAATTTGACTGTAAACACAAAGATATTAGTACAAAATACGTGACGTAGAAAGTAATAATTTC
TTGGGTAGTTTGCAGTTTTAAAATTATGTTTTAAAATGGACTATCATATGCTTACCGTAACTTGAAAGTA
TTTCGATTTCTTGGCTTTATATATCTTGTGGAAAGGACGAAACACCGCGGTGCCGGGCGAAAAAGGTGTT
TTAGAGCTAGAAATAGCAAGTTAAAATAAGGCTAGTCCGTTATCAACTTGAAAAAGTGGCACCGAGTCGG
TGCTTTTTTAAGCTTGGCGTAACTAGATCTTGAGACAAATGGCAGTATTCATCCACAATTTTAAAAGAAA
AGGGGGGATTGGGGGGTACAGTGCAGGGGAAAGAATAGTAGACATAATAGCAACAGACATACAAACTAAA
GAATTACAAAAACAAATTACAAAAATTCAAAATTTTCGGGTTTATTACAGGGACAGCAGAGATCCACTTT
GGCGCCGGCTCGAGGGGGCCCGGGTGCAAAGATGGATAAAGTTTTAAACAGAGAGGAATCTTTGCAGCTA
ATGGACCTTCTAGGTCTTGAAAGGAGTGGGAATTGGCTCCGGTGCCCGTCAGTGG
